Addgene plasmid #127660: pTRIP-SFFV-EGFP-NLS-FLAG- cGAS E225A/D227A
Purpose: Over-express catalytically inactive EGFP-NLS-FLAG-cGAS E225A/D227A
Depositing lab: Nicolas Manel. Depositing organization: Institut Curie. Publication: The N-Terminal Domain of cGAS Determines Preferential Association with Centromeric DNA and Innate Immune Activation in the Nucleus. Gentili M, Lahaye X, Nadalin F, Nader GPF, Puig Lombardi E, Herve S, De Silva NS, Rookhuizen DC, Zueva E, Goudot C, Maurin M, Bochnakian A, Amigorena S, Piel M, Fachinetti D, Londono-Vallejo A, Manel N. Cell Rep. 2019 Feb 26;26(9):2377-2393.e13. doi: 10.1016/j.celrep.2019.01.105. PubMed 30811988.
Backbone
  Vector backbone: pTRIP-SFFV
  Vector type: Lentiviral
Growth in bacteria
  Bacterial resistance: Ampicillin, 100 μg/mL
  Growth temperature: 30°C
  Growth strain: NEB Stable
  Copy number: High Copy
Gene/Insert
  Gene/Insert name: cGAS
  Species: H. sapiens (human)
  Mutation: E225A/D227A
  Entrez Gene: CGAS (a.k.a. C6orf150, D4, MB21D1, h-cGAS)
  Cloning method: Unknown
Terms and licenses: Academic/Nonprofit Terms; Industry Terms: Not Available to Industry
How to cite: pTRIP-SFFV-EGFP-NLS-FLAG- cGAS E225A/D227A was a gift from Nicolas Manel (Addgene plasmid # 127660 ; http://n2t.net/addgene:127660 ; RRID:Addgene_127660)
