[The description below was written by a language model from this plasmid's Addgene catalogue record and pLannotate feature annotations shown in this document.]
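Description:
pTRIP-SFFV-EGFP-NLS-FLAG-cGAS E225A/D227A is an HIV-1-derived lentiviral transfer plasmid of about 12 kb, built on the pTRIP-SFFV backbone, for over-expressing a catalytically inactive, nuclear-targeted form of human cGAS in mammalian cells. In bacteria it is maintained by a high-copy ColE1/pUC-type origin and selected with ampicillin through the β-lactamase gene. The lentiviral portion contains a 5' LTR, the Ψ packaging signal with an adjoining gag fragment, the Rev response element for Rev-dependent export of the genomic RNA, the cPPT/CTS central flap that aids nuclear import of the reverse-transcribed genome, and a U3-deleted 3' LTR that makes the integrated provirus self-inactivating. No WPRE is annotated.

Between the cPPT/CTS and the 3' LTR, the spleen focus-forming virus LTR promoter drives a single fusion reading frame: EGFP at the amino terminus followed by full-length human cGAS. The short interval between the two annotated coding regions presumably holds the NLS and FLAG tag named in the construct title, although the feature table does not annotate them separately. The E225A/D227A substitutions are recorded as abolishing catalytic activity, so the protein can be tracked by fluorescence or by FLAG detection without the enzymatic output of wild-type cGAS, which makes it useful as an inactive control in studies of nuclear cGAS localisation, DNA association and innate immune activation. There is no mammalian drug-selection marker within the transferred region, so transduced cells would be identified by EGFP. The remaining annotations outside the LTRs (an SV40 promoter with gpt fragments, SV40 small t and large T intron and poly(A) sequences, and fragments of TcR, rop, bom and lacI) appear to be remnants of older parental vectors rather than functional parts of the payload.
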