Features (pLannotate 1.2.2; 31 found; start..end, strand, type, name):
      1..25      +  CDS            small t antigen (fragment): SV40 (simian virus 40) small t antigen
     27..92      +  intron         small t intron: SV40 (simian virus 40) small t antigen intron
    222..242     +  CDS            SV40 NLS: nuclear localization signal of SV40 (simian virus 40) large T antigen
    561..644     +  CDS            large T antigen (fragment): large T antigen from SV40 (simian virus 40)
    667..801     +  polyA_signal   SV40 poly(A) signal: SV40 polyadenylation signal
    968..1297    +  CDS            nef (fragment): NEF_HV1BR - Experimental evidence at protein level: Swiss-Prot protein existence level 1. Extracellular Nef protein targets CD4(+) T-lymphocytes for apoptosis by interacting with CXCR4 surface receptors (PubMed:14990729). From Human immunodeficiency virus type 1 group M subtype B (isolate BRU/LAI) (HIV-1).
   1345..1602    +  LTR            5' LTR (truncated): truncated 5' long terminal repeat (LTR) from HIV-1
   1649..1774    +  misc_feature   HIV-1 Ψ: packaging signal of human immunodeficiency virus type 1
   1758..2121    +  CDS            HIV-1 gag (fragment): gag protein from human immunodeficiency virus 1; gag
   2267..2500    +  misc_feature   RRE: The Rev response element (RRE) of HIV-1 allows for Rev-dependent mRNA export from the nucleus to the cytoplasm.
   2877..2977    +  CDS            Rev (fragment): human immunodeficiency virus 1 (HIV-1) Rev protein; rev; enhances nuclear export of unspliced and incompletely spliced viral mRNAs
   3022..3139    +  misc_feature   cPPT/CTS: central polypurine tract and central termination sequence of HIV-1
   3279..3686    +  promoter       SFFV promoter: spleen focus-forming virus long terminal repeat (LTR) promoter
   3726..4442    +  CDS            EGFP: EGFP is a basic (constitutively fluorescent) green fluorescent protein published in 1996, derived from Aequorea victoria. It is reported to be a rapidly-maturing weak dimer with moderate acid sensitivity.
   4512..6077    +  CDS            CGAS: CGAS_HUMAN - Also known as C6orf150 From Homo sapiens (Human).
   6080..6268    +  CDS            nef (fragment): NEF_HV1Z2 - Experimental evidence at protein level: Swiss-Prot protein existence level 1. Extracellular Nef protein targets CD4(+) T-lymphocytes for apoptosis by interacting with CXCR4 surface receptors. From Human immunodeficiency virus type 1 group M subtype D (isolate Z2/CDC-Z34) (HIV-1).
   6270..6301    +  LTR            3' LTR (ΔU3) (fragment): self-inactivating 3' long terminal repeat (LTR) from HIV-1
   6349..6529    +  LTR            5' LTR (truncated): truncated 5' long terminal repeat (LTR) from HIV-1
   7491..7589    -  CDS            TBC1D5 (fragment): TBCD5_HUMAN - Also known as KIAA0210. Experimental evidence at protein level: Swiss-Prot protein existence level 1. May act as a GTPase-activating protein (GAP) for Rab family protein(s). May act as a GAP for RAB7A. Can displace RAB7A and retromer CSC subcomplex from the endosomal membrane to the cytosol; at least retromer displacement seems to require its catalytic activity (PubMed:19531583, PubMed:20923837). Required for retrograde transport of cargo proteins from endosomes to the trans-Golgi network (TGN); the function seems to require its catalytic activity. Involved in regulation of autop
   7995..8274    +  CDS            TcR (fragment): tetracycline efflux protein; tet; confers resistance to tetracycline
   8275..8323    -  misc_feature   bom (fragment): basis of mobility region from pBR322
   8425..8460    -  CDS            rop (fragment): Rop protein, which maintains plasmids at low copy number; rop
   8555..8659    +  promoter       AmpR promoter: bla
   8660..9520    +  CDS            AmpR: β-lactamase; bla; confers resistance to ampicillin, carbenicillin, and related antibiotics
   9691..10279   +  rep_origin     ori: high-copy-number ColE1/pMB1/pBR322/pUC origin of replication
  10462..10518   +  CDS            lacI (fragment): lac repressor; lacI; The lac repressor binds to the lac operator to inhibit transcription in E. coli. This inhibition can be relieved by adding lactose or isopropyl-β-D-thiogalactopyranoside (IPTG).
  10525..10854   +  promoter       SV40 promoter: SV40 enhancer and early promoter
  11054..11173   +  CDS            gpt (fragment): XGPT_ECOLI - Also known as gpp, gxu. Experimental evidence at protein level: Swiss-Prot protein existence level 1. Purine salvage pathway enzyme that catalyzes the transfer of the ribosyl-5-phosphate group from 5-phospho-alpha-D-ribose 1- diphosphate (PRPP) to the N9 position of the 6-oxopurines guanine and xanthine to form the corresponding ribonucleotides GMP (guanosine 5'- monophosphate) and XMP (xanthosine 5'-monophosphate), with the release of PPi. To a lesser extent, also acts on hypoxanthine (PubMed:9100006, PubMed:3886014). Does not ribophosphorylate adenine (PubMed:3886014). From Esch
  11173..11508   +  CDS            gpt (fragment): XGPT_ECOLI - Also known as gpp, gxu. Experimental evidence at protein level: Swiss-Prot protein existence level 1. Purine salvage pathway enzyme that catalyzes the transfer of the ribosyl-5-phosphate group from 5-phospho-alpha-D-ribose 1- diphosphate (PRPP) to the N9 position of the 6-oxopurines guanine and xanthine to form the corresponding ribonucleotides GMP (guanosine 5'- monophosphate) and XMP (xanthosine 5'-monophosphate), with the release of PPi. To a lesser extent, also acts on hypoxanthine (PubMed:9100006, PubMed:3886014). Does not ribophosphorylate adenine (PubMed:3886014). From Esch
  11603..11908   +  CDS            frsA (fragment): FRSA_ECOLI - Also known as yafA. Experimental evidence at protein level: Swiss-Prot protein existence level 1. Catalyzes the hydrolysis of esters (PubMed:15808744). Displays esterase activity toward pNP-butyrate (PubMed:15808744). May stimulate mixed-acid fermentation by acting as a fermentation/respiration switch that down-regulates respiration and up- regulates fermentation rates (PubMed:15169777). From Escherichia coli (strain K12).
  11912..11998   +  intron         large T intron (fragment): SV40 (simian virus 40) large T antigen intron
>Addgene plasmid #127660 | pTRIP-SFFV-EGFP-NLS-FLAG- cGAS E225A/D227A | addgene full sequence | sequence record 249694 | Addgene NGS Result
TACCTACAGAGATTTAAAGCTCTAAGGTAAATATAAAATTTTTAAGTGTATAATGTGTTAAACTACTGAT
TCTAATTGTTTGTGTATTTTAGATTCCAACCTATGGAACTGATGAATGGGAGCAGTGGTGGAATGCCTTT
AATGAGGAAAACCTGTTTTGCTCAGAAGAAATGCCATCTAGTGATGATGAGGCTACTGCTGACTCTCAAC
ATTCTACTCCTCCAAAAAAGAAGAGAAAGGTAGAAGACCCCAAGGACTTTCCTTCAGAATTGCTAAGTTT
TTTGAGTCATGCTGTGTTTAGTAATAGAACTCTTGCTTGCTTTGCTATTTACACCACAAAGGAAAAAGCT
GCACTGCTATACAAGAAAATTATGGAAAAATATTCTGTAACCTTTATAAGTAGGCATAACAGTTATAATC
ATAACATACTGTTTTTTCTTACTCCACACAGGCATAGAGTGTCTGCTATTAATAACTATGCTCAAAAATT
GTGTACCTTTAGCTTTTTAATTTGTAAAGGGGTTAATAAGGAATATTTGATGTATAGTGCCTTGACTAGA
GATCATAATCAGCCATACCACATTTGTAGAGGTTTTACTTGCTTTAAAAAACCTCCCACACCTCCCCCTG
AACCTGAAACATAAAATGAATGCAATTGTTGTTGTTAACTTGTTTATTGCAGCTTATAATGGTTACAAAT
AAAGCAATAGCATCACAAATTTCACAAATAAAGCATTTTTTTCACTGCATTCTAGTTGTGGTTTGTCCAA
ACTCATCAATGTATCTTATCATGTCTGGATCAACTGGATAACTCAAGCTAACCAAAATCATCCCAAACTT
CCCACCCCATACCCTATTACCACTGCCAATTACCTGTGGTTTCATTTACTCTAAACCTGTGATTCCTCTG
AATTATTTTCATTTTAAAGAAATTGTATTTGTTAAATATGTACTACAAACTTAGTAGTTGGAAGGGCTAA
TTCACTCCCAAAGAAGACAAGATATCCTTGATCTGTGGATCTACCACACACAAGGCTACTTCCCTGATTA
GCAGAACTACACACCAGGGCCAGGGGTCAGATATCCACTGACCTTTGGATGGTGCTACAAGCTAGTACCA
GTTGAGCCAGATAAGGTAGAAGAGGCCAATAAAGGAGAGAACACCAGCTTGTTACACCCTGTGAGCCTGC
ATGGGATGGATGACCCGGAGAGAGAAGTGTTAGAGTGGAGGTTTGACAGCCGCCTAGCATTTCATCACGT
GGCCCGAGAGCTGCATCCGGAGTACTTCAAGAACTGCTGATATCGAGCTTGCTACAAGGGACTTTCCGCT
GGGGACTTTCCAGGGAGGCGTGGCCTGGGCGGGACTGGGGAGTGGCGAGCCCTCAGATCCTGCATATAAG
CAGCTGCTTTTTGCCTGTACTGGGTCTCTCTGGTTAGACCAGATCTGAGCCTGGGAGCTCTCTGGCTAAC
TAGGGAACCCACTGCTTAAGCCTCAATAAAGCTTGCCTTGAGTGCTTCAAGTAGTGTGTGCCCGTCTGTT
GTGTGACTCTGGTAACTAGAGATCCCTCAGACCCTTTTAGTCAGTGTGGAAAATCTCTAGCAGTGGCGCC
CGAACAGGGACTTGAAAGCGAAAGGGAAACCAGAGGAGCTCTCTCGACGCAGGACTCGGCTTGCTGAAGC
GCGCACGGCAAGAGGCGAGGGGCGGCGACTGGTGAGTACGCCAAAAATTTTGACTAGCGGAGGCTAGAAG
GAGAGAGATGGGTGCGAGAGCGTCAGTATTAAGCGGGGGAGAATTAGATCGCGATGGGAAAAAATTCGGT
TAAGGCCAGGGGGAAAGAAAAAATATAAATTAAAACATATAGTATGGGCAAGCAGGGAGCTAGAACGATT
CGCAGTTAATCCTGGCCTGTTAGAAACATCAGAAGGCTGTAGACAAATACTGGGACAGCTACAACCATCC
CTTCAGACAGGATCAGAAGAACTTAGATCATTATATAATACAGTAGCAACCCTCTATTGTGTGCATCAAA
GGATAGAGATAAAAGACACCAAGGAAGCTTTAGACAAGATAGAGGAAGAGCAAAACAAAAGTAAGACCAC
CGCACAGCAAGCGGCCGCTGATCTTCAGACCTGGAGGAGGAGATATGAGGGACAATTGGAGAAGTGAATT
ATATAAATATAAAGTAGTAAAAATTGAACCATTAGGAGTAGCACCCACCAAGGCAAAGAGAAGAGTGGTG
CAGAGAGAAAAAAGAGCAGTGGGAATAGGAGCTTTGTTCCTTGGGTTCTTGGGAGCAGCAGGAAGCACTA
TGGGCGCAGCGTCAATGACGCTGACGGTACAGGCCAGACAATTATTGTCTGGTATAGTGCAGCAGCAGAA
CAATTTGCTGAGGGCTATTGAGGCGCAACAGCATCTGTTGCAACTCACAGTCTGGGGCATCAAGCAGCTC
CAGGCAAGAATCCTGGCTGTGGAAAGATACCTAAAGGATCAACAGCTCCTGGGGATTTGGGGTTGCTCTG
GAAAACTCATTTGCACCACTGCTGTGCCTTGGAATGCTAGTTGGAGTAATAAATCTCTGGAACAGATTTG
GAATCACACGACCTGGATGGAGTGGGACAGAGAAATTAACAATTACACAAGCTTAATACACTCCTTAATT
GAAGAATCGCAAAACCAGCAAGAAAAGAATGAACAAGAATTATTGGAATTAGATAAATGGGCAAGTTTGT
GGAATTGGTTTAACATAACAAATTGGCTGTGGTATATAAAATTATTCATAATGATAGTAGGAGGCTTGGT
AGGTTTAAGAATAGTTTTTGCTGTACTTTCTATAGTGAATAGAGTTAGGCAGGGATATTCACCATTATCG
TTTCAGACCCACCTCCCAACCCCGAGGGGACCCGACAGGCCCGAAGGAATAGAAGAAGAAGGTGGAGAGA
GAGACAGAGACAGATCCATTCGATTAGTGAACGGATCTCGACGGTATCGCCGAATTCACAAATGGCAGTA
TTCATCCACAATTTTAAAAGAAAAGGGGGGATTGGGGGGTACAGTGCAGGGGAAAGAATAGTAGACATAA
TAGCAACAGACATACAAACTAAAGAATTACAAAAACAAATTACAAAAATTCAAAATTTTCGGGTTTATTA
CAGGGACAGCAGAGATCCACTTTGGCTGATACGCGTCTGCAGCCCCGATAAAATAAAAGATTTTATTTAG
TCTCCAGAAAAAGGGGGGAATGAAAGACCCCACCTGTAGGTTTGGCAAGCTAGCTGCAGTAACGCCATTT
TGCAAGGCATGGAAAAATACCAAACCAAGAATAGAGAAGTTCAGATCAAGGGCGGGTACATGAAAATAGC
TAACGTTGGGCCAAACAGGATATCTGCGGTGAGCAGTTTCGGCCCCGGCCCGGGGCCAAGAACAGATGGT
CACCGCAGTTTCGGCCCCGGCCCGAGGCCAAGAACAGATGGTCCCCAGATATGGCCCAACCCTCAGCAGT
TTCTTAAGACCCATCAGATGTTTCCAGGCTCCCCCAAGGACCTGAAATGACCCTGCGCCTTATTTGAATT
AACCAATCAGCCTGCTTCTCGCTTCTGTTCGCGCGCTTCTGCTTCCCGAGCTCTATAAAAGAGCTCACAA
CCCCTCACTCGGCGCGCCAGTCCTCCGACAGACTGAGTCGCCCGGGCCGCGGCCGCGGGCTAGCGGATCC
CCACCGGTCGCCACCATGGTGAGCAAGGGCGAGGAGCTGTTCACCGGGGTGGTGCCCATCCTGGTCGAGC
TGGACGGCGACGTAAACGGCCACAAGTTCAGCGTGTCCGGCGAGGGCGAGGGCGATGCCACCTACGGCAA
GCTGACCCTGAAGTTCATCTGCACCACCGGCAAGCTGCCCGTGCCCTGGCCCACCCTCGTGACCACCCTG
ACCTACGGCGTGCAGTGCTTCAGCCGCTACCCCGACCACATGAAGCAGCACGACTTCTTCAAGTCCGCCA
TGCCCGAAGGCTACGTCCAGGAGCGCACCATCTTCTTCAAGGACGACGGCAACTACAAGACCCGCGCCGA
GGTGAAGTTCGAGGGCGACACCCTGGTGAACCGCATCGAGCTGAAGGGCATCGACTTCAAGGAGGACGGC
AACATCCTGGGGCACAAGCTGGAGTACAACTACAACAGCCACAACGTCTATATCATGGCCGACAAGCAGA
AGAACGGCATCAAGGTGAACTTCAAGATCCGCCACAACATCGAGGACGGCAGCGTGCAGCTCGCCGACCA
CTACCAGCAGAACACCCCCATCGGCGACGGCCCCGTGCTGCTGCCCGACAACCACTACCTGAGCACCCAG
TCCGCCCTGAGCAAAGACCCCAACGAGAAGCGCGATCACATGGTCCTGCTGGAGTTCGTGACCGCCGCCG
GGATCACTCTCGGCATGGACGAGCTGTACAAGACTAGTGGTGGCGGCGGAAGTCCCAAGAAGAAGCGCAA
GGTGATGGACTACAAAGACGATGACGACAAGATGCAGCCTTGGCACGGAAAGGCCATGCAGAGAGCTTCC
GAGGCCGGAGCCACTGCCCCCAAGGCTTCCGCACGGAATGCCAGGGGCGCCCCGATGGATCCCAACGAGT
CTCCGGCTGCCCCCGAGGCCGCCCTGCCTAAGGCGGGAAAGTTCGGCCCCGCCAGGAAGTCGGGATCCCG
GCAGAAAAAGAGCGCCCCGGACACCCAGGAGAGGCCGCCCGTCCGCGCAACTGGGGCCCGCGCCAAAAAG
GCCCCTCAGCGCGCCCAGGACACGCAGCCGTCTGACGCCACCAGCGCCCCTGGGGCAGAGGGGCTGGAGC
CTCCTGCGGCTCGGGAGCCGGCTCTTTCCAGGGCTGGTTCTTGCCGCCAGAGGGGCGCGCGCTGCTCCAC
GAAGCCAAGACCCCCGCCCGGGCCCTGGGACGTGCCCAGCCCCGGCCTGCCGGTCTCGGCCCCCATTCTC
GTACGGAGGGATGCGGCGCCTGGGGCCTCGAAGCTCCGGGCGGTTTTGGAGAAGTTGAAGCTCAGCCGCG
ATGATATCTCCACGGCGGCGGGGATGGTGAAAGGGGTTGTGGACCACCTGCTGCTCAGACTGAAGTGCGA
CTCCGCGTTCAGAGGCGTCGGGCTGCTGAACACCGGGAGCTACTATGAGCACGTGAAGATTTCTGCACCT
AATGCATTTGCTGTCATGTTTAAACTGGAAGTCCCCAGAATTCAACTAGAAGAATATTCCAACACTCGTG
CATATTACTTTGTGAAATTTAAAAGAAATCCGAAAGAAAATCATCTGAGTCAGTTTTTAGAAGGTGAAAT
ATTATCAGCTTCTAAGATGCTGTCAAAGTTTAGGAAAATCATTAAGGAAGAAATTAACGACATTAAAGAT
ACAGATGTCATCATGAAGAGGAAAAGAGGAGGGAGCCCTGCTGTAACACTTCTTATTAGTGAAAAAATAT
CTGTGGATATAACCCTGGCTTTGGAATCAAAAAGTAGCTGGCCTGCTAGCACCCAAGAAGGCCTGCGCAT
TCAAAACTGGCTTTCAGCAAAAGTTAGGAAGCAACTACGACTAAAGCCATTTTACCTTGTACCCAAGCAT
GCAAAGGAAGGAAATGGTTTCCAAGAAGAAACATGGCGGCTATCCTTCTCTCACATCGAAAAGGAAATTT
TGAACAATCATGGAAAATCTAAAACGTGCTGTGAAAACAAAGAAGAGAAATGTTGCAGGAAAGATTGTTT
AAAACTAATGAAATACCTTTTAGAACAGCTGAAAGAAAGGTTTAAAGACAAAAAACATCTGGATAAATTC
TCTTCTTATCATGTGAAAACTGCCTTCTTTCACGTATGTACCCAGAACCCTCAAGACAGTCAGTGGGACC
GCAAAGACCTGGGCCTCTGCTTTGATAACTGCGTGACATACTTTCTTCAGTGCCTCAGGACAGAAAAACT
TGAGAATTATTTTATTCCTGAATTCAATCTATTCTCTAGCAACTTAATTGACAAAAGAAGTAAAGAATTT
CTGACAAAGCAAATTGAATATGAAAGAAACAATGAGTTTCCAGTTTTTGATGAATTTTGACTCGAGACCT
AGAAAAACATGGAGCAATCACAAGTAGCAATACAGCAGCTACCAATGCTGATTGTGCCTGGCTAGAAGCA
CAAGAGGAGGAGGAGGTGGGTTTTCCAGTCACACCTCAGGTACCTTTAAGACCAATGACTTACAAGGCAG
CTGTAGATCTTAGCCACTTTTTAAAAGAAAAGGGGGGACTGGAAGGGCTAATTCACTCCCAACGAAGACA
AAATCGTCGAGAGATGCTGCATATAAGCAGCTGCTTTTTGCTTGTACTGGGTCTCTCTGGTTAGACCAGA
TCTGAGCCTGGGAGCTCTCTGGCTAACTAGGGAACCCACTGCTTAAGCCTCAATAAAGCTTGCCTTGAGT
GCTTCAAGTAGTGTGTGCCCGTCTGTTGTGTGACTCTGGTAACTAGAGATCCCTCAGACCCTTTTAGTCA
GTGTGGAAAATCTCTAGCAGTAGTAGTTCATGTCATCTTATTATTCAGTATTTATAACTTGCAAAGAAAT
GAATATCAGAGAGTGAGAGGCCTTGACATTATAATAGATTTAGCAGGAATTGAACTAGGAGTGGAGCACA
CAGGCAAAGCTGCAGAAGTACTTGGAAGAAGCCACCAGAGATACTCACGATTCTGCACATACCTGGCTAA
TCCCAGATCCTAAGGATTACATTAAGTTTACTAACATTTATATAATGATTTATAGTTTAAAGTATAAACT
TATCTAATTTACTATTCTGACAGATATTAATTAATCCTCAAATATCATAAGAGATGATTACTATTATCCC
CATTTAACACAAGAGGAAACTGAGAGGGAAAGATGTTGAAGTAATTTTCCCACAATTACAGCATCCGTTA
GTTACGACTCTATGATCTTCTGACACAAATTCCATTTACTCCTCACCCTATGACTCAGTCGAATATATCA
AAGTTATGGACATTATGCTAAGTAACAAATTACCCTTTTATATAGTAAATACTGAGTAGATTGAGAGAAG
AAATTGTTTGCAAACCTGAATAGCTTCAAGAAGAAGAGAAGTGAGGATAAGAATAACAGTTGTCATTTAA
CAAGTTTTAACAAGTAACTTGGTTAGAAAGGGATTCAAATGCATAAAGCAAGGGATAAATTTTTCTGGCA
ACAAGACTATACAATATAACCTTAAATATGACTTCAAATAATTGTTGGAACTTGATAAAACTAATTAAAT
ATTATTGAAGATTATCAATATTATAAATGTAATTTACTTTTAAAAAGGGAACATAGAAATGTGTATCATT
AGAGTAGAAAACAATCCTTATTATCACAATTTGTCAAAACAAGTTTGTTATTAACACAAGTAGAATACTG
CATTCAATTAAGTTGACTGCAGATTTTGTGTTTTGTTAAAATTAGAAAGAGATAACAACAATTTGAATTA
TTGAAAGTAACATGTAAATAGTTCTACATACGTTCTTTTGACATCTTGTTCAATCATTGATCGAAGTTCT
TTATCTTGGAAGAATTTGTTCCAAAGACTCTGAAATAAGGAAAACAATCTATTATATAGTCTCACACCTT
TGTTTTACTTTTAGTGATTTCAATTTAATAATGTAAATGGTTAAAATTTATTCTTCTCTGAGATCATTTC
ACATTGCAGATAGAAAACCTGAGACTGGGGTAATTTTTATTAAAATCTAATTTAATCTCAGAAACACATC
TTTATTCTAACATCAATTTTTCCAGTTTGATATTATCATATAAAGTCAGCCTTCCTCATCTGCAGGTTCC
ACAACAAAAATCCAACCAACTGTGGATCAAAAATATTGGGAAAAAATTAAAAATAGCAATACAACAATAA
AAAAATACAAATCAGAAAAACAGCACAGTATAACAACTTTATTTAGCATTTACAATCTATTAGGTATTAT
AAGTAATCTAGCCAGATCCTCTACGCCGGACGCATCGTGGCCGGCATCACCGGCGCCACAGGTGCGGTTG
CTGGCGCCTATATCGCCGACATCACCGATGGGGAAGATCGGGCTCGCCACTTCGGGCTCATGAGCGCTTG
TTTCGGCGTGGGTATGGTGGCAGGCCCCGTGGCCGGGGGACTGTTGGGCGCCATCTCCTTGCATGCACCA
TTCCTTGCGGCGGCGGTGCTCAACGGCCTCAACCTACTACTGGGCTGCTTCCTAATGCAGGAGTCGCATA
AGGGAGAGCGTCGAATGGTGCACTCTCAGTACAATCTGCTCTGATGCCGCATAGTTAAGCCAGCCCCGAC
ACCCGCCAACACCCGCTGACGCGCCCTGACGGGCTTGTCTGCTCCCGGCATCCGCTTACAGACAAGCTGT
GACCGTCTCCGGGAGCTGCATGTGTCAGAGGTTTTCACCGTCATCACCGAAACGCGCGAGACGAAAGGGC
CTCGTGATACGCCTATTTTTATAGGTTAATGTCATGATAATAATGGTTTCTTAGACGTCAGGTGGCACTT
TTCGGGGAAATGTGCGCGGAACCCCTATTTGTTTATTTTTCTAAATACATTCAAATATGTATCCGCTCAT
GAGACAATAACCCTGATAAATGCTTCAATAATATTGAAAAAGGAAGAGTATGAGTATTCAACATTTCCGT
GTCGCCCTTATTCCCTTTTTTGCGGCATTTTGCCTTCCTGTTTTTGCTCACCCAGAAACGCTGGTGAAAG
TAAAAGATGCTGAAGATCAGTTGGGTGCACGAGTGGGTTACATCGAACTGGATCTCAACAGCGGTAAGAT
CCTTGAGAGTTTTCGCCCCGAAGAACGTTTTCCAATGATGAGCACTTTTAAAGTTCTGCTATGTGGCGCG
GTATTATCCCGTATTGACGCCGGGCAAGAGCAACTCGGTCGCCGCATACACTATTCTCAGAATGACTTGG
TTGAGTACTCACCAGTCACAGAAAAGCATCTTACGGATGGCATGACAGTAAGAGAATTATGCAGTGCTGC
CATAACCATGAGTGATAACACTGCGGCCAACTTACTTCTGACAACGATCGGAGGACCGAAGGAGCTAACC
GCTTTTTTGCACAACATGGGGGATCATGTAACTCGCCTTGATCGTTGGGAACCGGAGCTGAATGAAGCCA
TACCAAACGACGAGCGTGACACCACGATGCCTGTAGCAATGGCAACAACGTTGCGCAAACTATTAACTGG
CGAACTACTTACTCTAGCTTCCCGGCAACAATTAATAGACTGGATGGAGGCGGATAAAGTTGCAGGACCA
CTTCTGCGCTCGGCCCTTCCGGCTGGCTGGTTTATTGCTGATAAATCTGGAGCCGGTGAGCGTGGGTCTC
GCGGTATCATTGCAGCACTGGGGCCAGATGGTAAGCCCTCCCGTATCGTAGTTATCTACACGACGGGGAG
TCAGGCAACTATGGATGAACGAAATAGACAGATCGCTGAGATAGGTGCCTCACTGATTAAGCATTGGTAA
CTGTCAGACCAAGTTTACTCATATATACTTTAGATTGATTTAAAACTTCATTTTTAATTTAAAAGGATCT
AGGTGAAGATCCTTTTTGATAATCTCATGACCAAAATCCCTTAACGTGAGTTTTCGTTCCACTGAGCGTC
AGACCCCGTAGAAAAGATCAAAGGATCTTCTTGAGATCCTTTTTTTCTGCGCGTAATCTGCTGCTTGCAA
ACAAAAAAACCACCGCTACCAGCGGTGGTTTGTTTGCCGGATCAAGAGCTACCAACTCTTTTTCCGAAGG
TAACTGGCTTCAGCAGAGCGCAGATACCAAATACTGTTCTTCTAGTGTAGCCGTAGTTAGGCCACCACTT
CAAGAACTCTGTAGCACCGCCTACATACCTCGCTCTGCTAATCCTGTTACCAGTGGCTGCTGCCAGTGGC
GATAAGTCGTGTCTTACCGGGTTGGACTCAAGACGATAGTTACCGGATAAGGCGCAGCGGTCGGGCTGAA
CGGGGGGTTCGTGCACACAGCCCAGCTTGGAGCGAACGACCTACACCGAACTGAGATACCTACAGCGTGA
GCTATGAGAAAGCGCCACGCTTCCCGAAGGGAGAAAGGCGGACAGGTATCCGGTAAGCGGCAGGGTCGGA
ACAGGAGAGCGCACGAGGGAGCTTCCAGGGGGAAACGCCTGGTATCTTTATAGTCCTGTCGGGTTTCGCC
ACCTCTGACTTGAGCGTCGATTTTTGTGATGCTCGTCAGGGGGGCGGAGCCTATGGAAAAACGCCAGCAA
CGCGGCCTTTTTACGGTTCCTGGCCTTTTGCTGGCCTTTTGCTCACATGTTCTTTCCTGCGTTATCCCCT
GATTCTGTGGATAACCGTATTACCGCCTTTGAGTGAGCTGATACCGCTCGCCGCAGCCGAACGACCGAGC
GCAGCGAGTCAGTGAGCGAGGAAGCGGAAGAGCGCCCAATACGCAAACCGCCTCTCCCCGCGCGTTGGCC
GATTCATTAATGCAGCTGTGGAATGTGTGTCAGTTAGGGTGTGGAAAGTCCCCAGGCTCCCCAGCAGGCA
GAAGTATGCAAAGCATGCATCTCAATTAGTCAGCAACCAGGTGTGGAAAGTCCCCAGGCTCCCCAGCAGG
CAGAAGTATGCAAAGCATGCATCTCAATTAGTCAGCAACCATAGTCCCGCCCCTAACTCCGCCCATCCCG
CCCCTAACTCCGCCCAGTTCCGCCCATTCTCCGCCCCATGGCTGACTAATTTTTTTTATTTATGCAGAGG
CCGAGGCCGCCTCGGCCTCTGAGCTATTCCAGAAGTAGTGAGGAGGCTTTTTTGGAGGCCTAGGCTTTTG
CAAAAAGCTTGGACACAAGACAGGCTTGCGAGATATGTTTGAGAATACCACTTTATCCCGCGTCAGGGAG
AGGCAGTGCGTAAAAAGACGCGGACTCATGTGAAATACTGGTTTTTAGTGCGCCAGATCTCTATAATCTC
GCGCAACCTATTTTCCCCTCGAACACTTTTTAAGCCGTAGATAAACAGGCTGGGACACTTCACATGAGCG
AAAAATACATCGTCACCTGGGACATGTTGCAGATCCATGCACGTAAACTCGCAAGCCGACTGATGCCTTC
TGAACAATGGAAAGGCATTATTGCCGTAAGCCGTGGCGGTCTGTACCGGGTGCGTTACTGGCGCGTGAAC
TGGGTATTCGTCATGTCGATACCGTTTGTATTTCCAGCTACGATCACGACAACCAGCGCGAGCTTAAAGT
GCTGAAACGCGCAGAAGGCGATGGCGAAGGCTTCATCGTTATTGATGACCTGGTGGATACCGGTGGTACT
GCGGTTGCGATTCGTGAAATGTATCCAAAAGCGCACTTTGTCACCATCTTCGCAAAACCGGCTGGTCGTC
CGCTGGTTGATGACTATGTTGTTGATATCCCGCAAGATACCTGGATTGAACAGCCGTGGGATATGGGCGT
CGTATTCGTCCCGCCAATCTCCGGTCGCTAATCTTTTCAACGCCTGGCACTGCCGGGCGTTGTTCTTTTT
AACTTCAGGCGGGTTACAATAGTTTCCAGTAAGTATTCTGGAGGCTGCATCCATGACACAGGCAAACCTG
AGCGAAACCCTGTTCAAACCCCGCTTTAAACATCCTGAAACCTCGACGCTAGTCCGCCGCTTTAATCACG
GCGCACAACCGCCTGTGCAGTCGGCCCTTGATGGTAAAACCATCCCTCACTGGTATCGCATGATTAACCG
TCTGATGTGGATCTGGCGCGGCATTGACCCACGCGAAATCCTCGACGTCCAGGCACGTATTGTGATGAGC
GATGCCGAACGTACCGACGATGATTTATACGATACGGTGATTGGCTACCGTGGCGGCAACTGGATTTATG
AGTGGGCCCCGGATCTTTGTGAAGGAACCTTACTTCTGTGGTGTGACATAATTGGACAAACTACCTACAG
AGATTTAAAGCTCTAAGGTAAATATAAA
